>Addgene plasmid #40834 | pAW-EGFP-4xlet-7 (pAW-AS27) | addgene partial sequence | sequence record 70065 | EGFP-C 5'-CATGGTCCTGCTGGAGTTCGTG-3'
TCTCGGCATGGACGAGCTGTACAAGTAAAGCGGCCGCGACTCTAGAACTATACAACCTACTACCTCATCT
AGAACTATACAACCTACTACCTCATCTAGAACTATACAACCTACTACCTCATCTAGAACTATACAACCTA
CTACCTCATCTAGATCATAATCAGCCATACCACATTTGTAGAGGTTTTACTTGCTTTAAAAAACCTCCCA
CACCTCCCCCTGAACCTGAAACATAAAATGAATGCAATTGTTGTTGTTAACTTGTTTATTGCAGCTTATA
ATGGTTACAAGGGTGGGCGCGCCGACCCAGCTTTCTTGTACAAAGTGGTGACGTAAGCTAGCAGGATCTT
TGTGAAGGAACCTTACTTCTGTGGTGTGACATAATTGGACAAACTACCTACAGAGATTTAAAGCTCTAAG
GTAAATATAAAATTTTTAAGTGTATAATGTGTTAAACTACTGATTCTAATTGTTTGTGTATTTTAGATTC
CAACCTATGGAACTGATGAATGGGAGCAGTGGTGGAATGCCTTTAATGAGGAAAACCTGTTTTGCTCAGA
AGAAATGCCATCTAGTGATGATGAGGCTACTGCTGACTCTCAACATTCTACTCCTCCAAAAAAGAAGAGA
AAGGTAGAAGACCCCAAGGACTTTCCTTCAGAATTGCTAAGTTTTTTGAGTCATGCTGTGTTTAGTAATA
GAACTCTTGCTTGCTTTGCTATTTACACCACAAAGGAAAAAGCTGCACTGCTATACAAGAAAATTATGGA
AAAATATTCTGTAACCTTTATAAGTAGGCATAACAGTTATAATCATAACATACTGTTTTTTCTTACTCCA
CACAGGCATAGAGTGTCTGCTATTAATAACTATGCTCAAAAATTGTGTACCTTTAGCTTTTTAATTTGTA
AAGGGGTAATAAGGAAATATTTGATGTATAGTGCCTTGACTAGAGATCATAATCAGCCATACCACATT
