[The description below was written by a language model from this plasmid's Addgene catalogue record.]
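Description:
pAW-EGFP-4xlet-7 (also called pAW-AS27) is an insect expression plasmid that serves as a microRNA sensor in Drosophila cell lines. It is built on pAW, a Gateway destination vector from the Drosophila Gateway collection with a recorded backbone size of about 7.2 kb without insert. In this backbone, the Actin5C promoter drives strong constitutive transcription of whatever cassette is recombined in. The plasmid is propagated in standard E. coli under ampicillin selection. The record does not state the origin of replication or copy number, and it lists no marker for selection in insect cells. No feature table is provided, so the finer layout, such as the attB recombination scars and the polyadenylation signal, cannot be described from the record.

The payload is an EGFP coding sequence whose 3′ untranslated region carries four target sites perfectly complementary to Drosophila let-7. According to the depositor's notes, the sites were introduced as annealed oligonucleotides into an XbaI site in the EGFP 3′UTR, and the complete reporter cassette was then transferred into pAW by Gateway cloning. Although EGFP is catalogued as an N-terminal tag, it is really the upstream reporter gene, and the let-7 sites lie in non-coding sequence downstream of it.

Because the sites are fully complementary rather than containing the mismatches typical of animal miRNA targets, let-7 loaded into an Argonaute complex is expected to silence the transcript, so EGFP fluorescence falls as let-7 activity rises. The associated study concerned target RNA-directed trimming and tailing of small silencing RNAs. This suggests the construct was also used to supply a highly complementary target RNA in cells and to examine its effect on the miRNA itself.
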