Addgene plasmid #40834: pAW-EGFP-4xlet-7 (pAW-AS27)
Purpose: miRNA sensor used in Drosophila cell lines
Depositing lab: Phillip Zamore. Depositing organization: University of Massachusetts, Worcester. Publication: Target RNA-directed trimming and tailing of small silencing RNAs. Ameres SL, Horwich MD, Hung JH, Xu J, Ghildiyal M, Weng Z, Zamore PD. Science. 2010 Jun 18;328(5985):1534-9. 10.1126/science.1187058 PubMed 20558712.
Backbone
  Vector backbone: pAW
  Backbone manufacturer: Murhpy Lab, Carnegie Institution for Science
  Backbone size w/o insert (bp): 7233
  Vector type: Insect Expression ; miRNA reporter
Growth in bacteria
  Bacterial resistance: Ampicillin, 100 μg/mL
  Growth temperature: 37°C
  Growth strain: DH5alpha
  Copy number: Unknown
Gene/Insert
  Gene/Insert name: Four target sites perfectly complementary to let-7
  Species: D. melanogaster (fly)
  Promoter: Actin5C
  Tag / fusion protein: EGFP (N terminal on insert)
  Cloning method: Gateway Cloning
  Sequencing primers: 5′ EGFP-C
Terms and licenses: Academic/Nonprofit Terms; Industry Terms: Not Available to Industry
Depositor comments: The let-7 complimentary sequence was inserted in the XbaI site in the 3'UTR of EGFP using the following oligos: s: CTA GAA CTA TAC AAC CTA CTA CCT CAT CTA GAA CTA TAC AAC CTA CTA CCT CAT as: CTA GAT GAG GTA GTA GGT TGT ATA GTT CTA GAT GAG GTA GTA GGT TGT ATA GTT This expression cassette was then sub-cloned into the Gateway vector pAW using GATEWAY cloning.
How to cite: pAW-EGFP-4xlet-7 (pAW-AS27) was a gift from Phillip Zamore (Addgene plasmid # 40834 ; http://n2t.net/addgene:40834 ; RRID:Addgene_40834)
